Addgene plasmid #178673: A1-LCD+4D
Purpose: Bacterial expression of N-terminally 6His tagged A1-LCD with four Asp residues added (LCD: low-complexity domain, aa 186-320)
Depositing lab: Tanja Mittag. Depositing organization: St. Jude Children's Research Hospital. Publication: Deciphering how naturally occurring sequence features impact the phase behaviours of disordered prion-like domains. Bremer A, Farag M, Borcherds WM, Peran I, Martin EW, Pappu RV, Mittag T. Nat Chem. 2022 Feb;14(2):196-207. doi: 10.1038/s41557-021-00840-w. Epub 2021 Dec 20. PubMed 34931046.
Backbone
  Vector backbone: pDEST17
  Vector type: Bacterial Expression
Growth in bacteria
  Bacterial resistance: Ampicillin, 100 μg/mL
  Growth temperature: 37°C
  Growth strain: DH5alpha
  Copy number: Low Copy
Gene/Insert
  Gene/Insert name: A1-LCD+4D
  Species: H. sapiens (human)
  Mutation: four Asp residues added
  Entrez Gene: HNRNPA1 (a.k.a. ALS19, ALS20, HNRPA1, HNRPA1L3, IBMPFD3, MPD3, UP 1, hnRNP A1, hnRNP-A1)
  Tag / fusion protein: 6xHis (N terminal on insert)
  Cloning method: Gateway Cloning
Terms and licenses: Academic/Nonprofit Terms; Industry Terms: Not Available to Industry
How to cite: A1-LCD+4D was a gift from Tanja Mittag (Addgene plasmid # 178673 ; http://n2t.net/addgene:178673 ; RRID:Addgene_178673)
