[The description below was written by a language model from this plasmid's Addgene catalogue record and pLannotate feature annotations shown in this document.]
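Description:
A1-LCD+4D is a bacterial expression plasmid built on the Gateway destination vector pDEST17. It produces a variant of the low-complexity domain (LCD, residues 186–320) of human hnRNP A1 (HNRNPA1) to which four aspartate residues have been added. The 5,131-nt plasmid has a pBR322-type backbone: a ColE1/pMB1 origin accompanied by the rop gene and the bom mobility region, which fits the low copy number given in the record. Selection is by ampicillin through the bla β-lactamase gene and its own promoter. The tetracycline-resistance sequences annotated in the backbone are only fragments and are not listed as a usable marker.

The expression cassette is driven by the bacteriophage T7 promoter followed by the T7 gene 10 ribosome binding site, so it is meant for hosts that supply T7 RNA polymerase. Translation begins with an N-terminal histidine tag; the record gives it as 6xHis, and the annotation tool matched it as a partial 8xHis. The reading frame then runs through the attB1 site left by Gateway recombination, a sequence annotated as a partial TEV protease recognition site, and the HNRNPA1 fragment, which spans the numbering origin of the circular sequence. attB2 and the T7 terminator close the cassette. The annotation tool matched the insert to the bovine orthologue, but the catalogue entry gives the species as human. The TEV site would presumably allow the tag to be removed after affinity purification, although the record does not say so.

The associated publication examines how naturally occurring sequence features shape the phase behaviour of disordered prion-like domains. The construct therefore serves as a source of recombinant protein for testing how added acidic residues affect the phase separation of the A1-LCD.
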