Features (pLannotate 1.2.2; 18 found; start..end, strand, type, name):
    251..275     -  protein_bind   attB2: mutant version of attB; recombination site for the Gateway® BP reaction BP Clonase™
    285..334     +  CDS            SET1 (fragment): solubility-enhancement tag derived from T7 phage gene 10B
    342..389     +  terminator     T7 terminator: transcription terminator for bacteriophage T7 RNA polymerase
    415..707     -  CDS            TcR (fragment): tetracycline efflux protein; tet; confers resistance to tetracycline
    755..783     -  promoter       tet promoter: E. coli promoter for tetracycline efflux protein gene
    896..1000    +  promoter       AmpR promoter: bla
   1001..1861    +  CDS            AmpR: β-lactamase; bla; confers resistance to ampicillin, carbenicillin, and related antibiotics
   2032..2620    +  rep_origin     ori: high-copy-number ColE1/pMB1/pBR322/pUC origin of replication
   2806..2945    -  misc_feature   bom: basis of mobility region from pBR322
   3047..3238    -  CDS            rop: Rop protein, which maintains plasmids at low copy number; rop
   3255..3635    +  CDS            YPB1_ECOLX: Protein predicted: Swiss-Prot protein existence level 4. From Escherichia coli.
   3877..4781    -  CDS            TcR (fragment): tetracycline efflux protein; tet; confers resistance to tetracycline
   4803..4821    +  promoter       T7 promoter: promoter for bacteriophage T7 RNA polymerase
   4853..4875    +  RBS            RBS: efficient ribosome binding site from bacteriophage T7 gene 10 (Olins and Rangwala, 1989)
   4893..4913    +  CDS            8xHis (fragment): 8xHis affinity tag
   4922..4946    +  protein_bind   attB1: mutant version of attB; recombination site for the Gateway® BP reaction BP Clonase™
   4952..4968    +  CDS            TEV site (fragment): tobacco etch virus (TEV) protease recognition and cleavage site
   4973..246     +  CDS            HNRNPA1 (fragment) (across the origin): ROA1_BOVIN - Also known as HNRPA1. Experimental evidence at protein level: Swiss-Prot protein existence level 1. Involved in the packaging of pre-mRNA into hnRNP particles, transport of poly(A) mRNA from the nucleus to the cytoplasm and may modulate splice site selection. May bind to specific miRNA hairpins. Binds to the IRES and thereby inhibits the translation of the apoptosis protease activating factor APAF1. From Bos taurus (Bovine).
>Addgene plasmid #178673 | A1-LCD+4D | addgene full sequence | sequence record 356410 | Addgene NGS Result
GGTTCAGGTGATGGTTATAATGGCTTTGGTAATGATGGTAGCAACTTTGGAGGTGGTGGTAGCTATAATG
ATTTCGGCAATTATAACAACCAGAGCAGCAATTTTGGTCCGATGAAAGGTGGCAATTTCGGTGGTCGTAG
CAGCGATCCGTATGGTGGTGGCGGTCAGTATTTTGCCAAACCGCGTAATCAAGGTGGCTATGGTGGTTCT
AGCAGCAGCAGCTCATATGATAGTGGTCGTCGTTTTTAAGACCCAGCTTTCTTGTACAAAGTGGTTGATT
CGAGGCTGCTAACAAAGCCCGAAAGGAAGCTGAGTTGGCTGCTGCCACCGCTGAGCAATAACTAGCATAA
CCCCTTGGGGCCTCTAAACGGGTCTTGAGGGGTTTTTTGCTGAAAGGAGGAACTATATCCGGATATCCAC
AGGACGGGTGTGGTCGCCATGATCGCGTAGTCGATAGTGGCTCCAAGTAGCGAAGCGAGCAGGACTGGGC
GGCGGCCAAAGCGGTCGGACAGTGCTCCGAGAACGGGTGCGCATAGAAATTGCATCAACGCATATAGCGC
TAGCAGCACGCCATAGTGACTGGCGATGCTGTCGGAATGGACGATATCCCGCAAGAGGCCCGGCAGTACC
GGCATAACCAAGCCTATGCCTACAGCATCCAGGGTGACGGTGCCGAGGATGACGATGAGCGCATTGTTAG
ATTTCATACACGGTGCCTGACTGCGTTAGCAATTTAACTGTGATAAACTACCGCATTAAAGCTTATCGAT
GATAAGCTGTCAAACATGAGAATTCTTGAAGACGAAAGGGCCTCGTGATACGCCTATTTTTATAGGTTAA
TGTCATGATAATAATGGTTTCTTAGACGTCAGGTGGCACTTTTCGGGGAAATGTGCGCGGAACCCCTATT
TGTTTATTTTTCTAAATACATTCAAATATGTATCCGCTCATGAGACAATAACCCTGATAAATGCTTCAAT
AATATTGAAAAAGGAAGAGTATGAGTATTCAACATTTCCGTGTCGCCCTTATTCCCTTTTTTGCGGCATT
TTGCCTTCCTGTTTTTGCTCACCCAGAAACGCTGGTGAAAGTAAAAGATGCTGAAGATCAGTTGGGTGCA
CGAGTGGGTTACATCGAACTGGATCTCAACAGCGGTAAGATCCTTGAGAGTTTTCGCCCCGAAGAACGTT
TTCCAATGATGAGCACTTTTAAAGTTCTGCTATGTGGCGCGGTATTATCCCGTGTTGACGCCGGGCAAGA
GCAACTCGGTCGCCGCATACACTATTCTCAGAATGACTTGGTTGAGTACTCACCAGTCACAGAAAAGCAT
CTTACGGATGGCATGACAGTAAGAGAATTATGCAGTGCTGCCATAACCATGAGTGATAACACTGCGGCCA
ACTTACTTCTGACAACGATCGGAGGACCGAAGGAGCTAACCGCTTTTTTGCACAACATGGGGGATCATGT
AACTCGCCTTGATCGTTGGGAACCGGAGCTGAATGAAGCCATACCAAACGACGAGCGTGACACCACGATG
CCTGCAGCAATGGCAACAACGTTGCGCAAACTATTAACTGGCGAACTACTTACTCTAGCTTCCCGGCAAC
AATTAATAGACTGGATGGAGGCGGATAAAGTTGCAGGACCACTTCTGCGCTCGGCCCTTCCGGCTGGCTG
GTTTATTGCTGATAAATCTGGAGCCGGTGAGCGTGGGTCTCGCGGTATCATTGCAGCACTGGGGCCAGAT
GGTAAGCCCTCCCGTATCGTAGTTATCTACACGACGGGGAGTCAGGCAACTATGGATGAACGAAATAGAC
AGATCGCTGAGATAGGTGCCTCACTGATTAAGCATTGGTAACTGTCAGACCAAGTTTACTCATATATACT
TTAGATTGATTTAAAACTTCATTTTTAATTTAAAAGGATCTAGGTGAAGATCCTTTTTGATAATCTCATG
ACCAAAATCCCTTAACGTGAGTTTTCGTTCCACTGAGCGTCAGACCCCGTAGAAAAGATCAAAGGATCTT
CTTGAGATCCTTTTTTTCTGCGCGTAATCTGCTGCTTGCAAACAAAAAAACCACCGCTACCAGCGGTGGT
TTGTTTGCCGGATCAAGAGCTACCAACTCTTTTTCCGAAGGTAACTGGCTTCAGCAGAGCGCAGATACCA
AATACTGTCCTTCTAGTGTAGCCGTAGTTAGGCCACCACTTCAAGAACTCTGTAGCACCGCCTACATACC
TCGCTCTGCTAATCCTGTTACCAGTGGCTGCTGCCAGTGGCGATAAGTCGTGTCTTACCGGGTTGGACTC
AAGACGATAGTTACCGGATAAGGCGCAGCGGTCGGGCTGAACGGGGGGTTCGTGCACACAGCCCAGCTTG
GAGCGAACGACCTACACCGAACTGAGATACCTACAGCGTGAGCTATGAGAAAGCGCCACGCTTCCCGAAG
GGAGAAAGGCGGACAGGTATCCGGTAAGCGGCAGGGTCGGAACAGGAGAGCGCACGAGGGAGCTTCCAGG
GGGAAACGCCTGGTATCTTTATAGTCCTGTCGGGTTTCGCCACCTCTGACTTGAGCGTCGATTTTTGTGA
TGCTCGTCAGGGGGGCGGAGCCTATGGAAAAACGCCAGCAACGCGGCCTTTTTACGGTTCCTGGCCTTTT
GCTGGCCTTTTGCTCACATGTTCTTTCCTGCGTTATCCCCTGATTCTGTGGATAACCGTATTACCGCCTT
TGAGTGAGCTGATACCGCTCGCCGCAGCCGAACGACCGAGCGCAGCGAGTCAGTGAGCGAGGAAGCGGAA
GAGCGCCTGATGCGGTATTTTCTCCTTACGCATCTGTGCGGTATTTCACACCGCAATGGTGCACTCTCAG
TACAATCTGCTCTGATGCCGCATAGTTAAGCCAGTATACACTCCGCTATCGCTACGTGACTGGGTCATGG
CTGCGCCCCGACACCCGCCAACACCCGCTGACGCGCCCTGACGGGCTTGTCTGCTCCCGGCATCCGCTTA
CAGACAAGCTGTGACCGTCTCCGGGAGCTGCATGTGTCAGAGGTTTTCACCGTCATCACCGAAACGCGCG
AGGCAGCTGCGGTAAAGCTCATCAGCGTGGTCGTGAAGCGATTCACAGATGTCTGCCTGTTCATCCGCGT
CCAGCTCGTTGAGTTTCTCCAGAAGCGTTAATGTCTGGCTTCTGATAAAGCGGGCCATGTTAAGGGCGGT
TTTTTCCTGTTTGGTCACTGATGCCTCCGTGTAAGGGGGATTTCTGTTCATGGGGGTAATGATACCGATG
AAACGAGAGAGGATGCTCACGATACGGGTTACTGATGATGAACATGCCCGGTTACTGGAACGTTGTGAGG
GTAAACAACTGGCGGTATGGATGCGGCGGGACCAGAGAAAAATCACTCAGGGTCAATGCCAGCGCTTCGT
TAATACAGATGTAGGTGTTCCACAGGGTAGCCAGCAGCATCCTGCGATGCAGATCCGGAACATAATGGTG
CAGGGCGCTGACTTCCGCGTTTCCAGACTTTACGAAACACGGAAACCGAAGACCATTCATGTTGTTGCTC
AGGTCGCAGACGTTTTGCAGCAGCAGTCGCTTCACGTTCGCTCGCGTATCGGTGATTCATTCTGCTAACC
AGTAAGGCAACCCCGCCAGCCTAGCCGGGTCCTCAACGACAGGAGCACGATCATGCGCACCCGTGGCCAG
GACCCAACGCTGCCCGAGATGCGCCGCGTGCGGCTGCTGGAGATGGCGGACGCGATGGATATGTTCTGCC
AAGGGTTGGTTTGCGCATTCACAGTTCTCCGCAAGAATTGATTGGCTCCAATTCTTGGAGTGGTGAATCC
GTTAGCGAGGTGCCGCCGGCTTCCATTCAGGTCGAGGTGGCCCGGCTCCATGCACCGCGACGCAACGCGG
GGAGGCAGACAAGGTATAGGGCGGCGCCTACAATCCATGCCAACCCGTTCCATGTGCTCGCCGAGGCGGC
ATAAATCGCCGTGACGATCAGCGGTCCAATGATCGAAGTTAGGCTGGTAAGAGCCGCGAGCGATCCTTGA
AGCTGTCCCTGATGGTCGTCATCTACCTGCCTGGACAGCATGGCCTGCAACGCGGGCATCCCGATGCCGC
CGGAAGCGAGAAGAATCATAATGGGGAAGGCCATCCAGCCTCGCGTCGCGAACGCCAGCAAGACGTAGCC
CAGCGCGTCGGCCGCCATGCCGGCGATAATGGCCTGCTTCTCGCCGAAACGTTTGGTGGCGGGACCAGTG
ACGAAGGCTTGAGCGAGGGCGTGCAAGATTCCGAATACCGCAAGCGACAGGCCGATCATCGTCGCGCTCC
AGCGAAAGCGGTCCTCGCCGAAAATGACCCAGAGCGCTGCCGGCACCTGTCCTACGAGTTGCATGATAAA
GAAGACAGTCATAAGTGCGGCGACGATAGTCATGCCCCGCGCCCACCGGAAGGAGCTGACTGGGTTGAAG
GCTCTCAAGGGCATCGGTCGATCGACGCTCTCCCTTATGCGACTCCTGCATTAGGAAGCAGCCCAGTAGT
AGGTTGAGGCCGTTGAGCACCGCCGCCGCAAGGAATGGTGCATGCAAGGAGATGGCGCCCAACAGTCCCC
CGGCCACGGGGCCTGCCACCATACCCACGCCGAAACAAGCGCTCATGAGCCCGAAGTGGCGAGCCCGATC
TTCCCCATCGGTGATGTCGGCGATATAGGCGCCAGCAACCGCACCTGTGGCGCCGGTGATGCCGGCCACG
ATGCGTCCGGCGTAGAGGATCGAGATCTCGATCCCGCGAAATTAATACGACTCACTATAGGGAGACCACA
ACGGTTTCCCTCTAGAAATAATTTTGTTTAACTTTAAGAAGGAGATATACATATGTCGTACTACCATCAC
CATCACCATCACCTCGAATCAACAAGTTTGTACAAAAAAGCAGGCTTCGAGAACCTGTATTTTCAGGGTA
GCATGGCAAGCGCAAGCAGCAGCCAGCGTGATCGTAGCGGTAGCGGTAATTTTGGTGGTGGTCGCGGTGG
TGGTTTTGGTGGCAATGATAATTTTGGCCGTGGTGGTAATTTTAGCGGTCGTGGCGATTTTGGCGGTAGC
CGTGGCGGTGGCGGTTATGGC
